>Addgene plasmid #201559 | EGFP in pDBEcR-pIND(SP1)-DD/Bla | addgene full sequence | sequence record 400941 | Addgene NGS Result
CAGTTGAAGTCGGAAGTTTACATACACTTAAGTTGGAGTCATTAAAACTCGTTTTTCAACTACTCCACAA
ATTTCTTGTTAACAAACAATAGTTTTGGCAAGTCAGTTAGGACATCTACTTTGTGCATGACACAAGTCAT
TTTTCCAACAATTGTTTACAGACAGATTATTTCACTTATAATTCACTGTATCACAATTCCAGTGGGTCAG
AAGTTTACATACACTAAGTTCGACTCCTCTGCAGAATGCGGCGATGTTTCGGTAAGGGGTCCGCTATCTA
GTAGGCCCAGCTGGTTCTTTCCGCCTCAGAAGCCATAGAGCCCACCGCATCCCCAGCATGCCTGCTATTG
TCTTCCCAATCCTCCCCCTTGCTGTCCTGCCCCACCCCACCCCCCAGAATAGAATGACACCTACTCAGAC
AATGCGATGCAATTTCCTCATTTTATTAGGAAAGGACAGTGGGAGTGGCACCTTCCAGGGTCAAGGAAGG
CACGGGGGAGGGGCAAACAACAGATGGCTGGCAACTAGAAGGCACAGTCGAGGCTGATCAGCGAGCTCTA
GAGAATTGATCCCCAAGCTTCGGCCACGAAGTGCTTAGCCCTCCCACACATAACCAGAGGGCAGCAATTC
ACGAATCCCAACTGCCGTCGGCTGTCCATCACTGTCCTTCACTATGGCTTTGATCCCAGGATGCAGATCG
AGAAGCACCTGTCGGCACCGTCCGCAGGGGCTCAAGATGCCCCTGTTCTCATTTCCGATCGCGACGATAC
AAGTCAGGTTGCCAGCTGCCGCAGCAGCAGCAGTGCCCAGCACCACGAGTTCTGCACAAGGTCCCCCAGT
AAAATGATATACATTGACACCAGTGAAGATGCGGCCGTCGCTAGAGAGAGCTGCGCTGGCGACGCTGTAG
TCTTCAGAGATGGGGATGCTGTTGATTGTAGCCGTTGCTCTTTCAATGAGGGTGGATTCTTCTTGAGACA
AAGGCTTGGCCATCGATGGGCCAGGATTCTCCTCGACGTCACCGCATGTTAGCAGACTTCCTCTGCCCTC
TCCACTACCAGACTTGCTAGTGGATCCGTTCAAGTCTTCTTCTGAGATTAATTTTTGTTCACCGTTCAAG
TCTTCCTCGGAGATTAGCTTTTGTTCACCGTTCAAATCTTCTTCAGAAATCAACTTTTGTTCACCACTTG
CGGCAGAACCGGATCCCAGCACCACGGGGTTGGTGGGGGGCAGCACGGTGGGGTGGGTGGTGGCCACCTC
GGCCACGTCCCAGATCTCCTCCAGGAAGGGGGGCAGCTTGCGGTTCTTCAGCTTCAGGCTGATGCACATG
TTGCTGTTCTGGGTGCCCAGGGTGCGCAGCTCGGTCAGCACGCTCAGGATGCGGCCGTAGATCACGGCGC
AGCGGCTGCTGGCGCTGTTCTGGTTGATGATGTAGATGCGCAGGGTGTTCAGGTAGTAGCGCTGGATCTC
CTCCACCAGGCTGGGCTGCTCCAGGCCGGGGCGGTCGCTGAAGATCACGATGGCGGTCAGCAGGGCGAAG
TGCACGTTGTCCATGCCCATCGCGAACATGCAGCGGCAGAAGTGCAGCAGGTCCTCGATCACGTAGGCCA
TGCCGCCCTGGCGGTAGTTGTCGCGGGTGTAGGCCTTGTTGTTGGCGAACAGCACGCTGTCGCTGGCGGC
GTCGTAGCGGCGGGCCACGCGCAGCATCATCACCTCGCTGCTGCTGGCCTTCAGCAGGGTGATCTGGTCG
CTCTGGCTGATCTTGCTGAAGCCGGGCAGGCCCTTGGCGAACTCCACGATCAGCTGCACGGTCAGGATGG
TCATCTCGGTGATCTGGCGGAAGGGCAGGTCGCTCTCCTCGTCCTCCTCGTCGCTCTGCCAGGTCTGGGT
CACGCGCTTCAGGTCCTCGTCGCTGGGCTGCTCGTAGCCCTCCTGGTACCACACCAGGCGGGCGATCAGG
CTCTTCTGGTTGGCGCTCAGGGGGGGGATGTTCTTCTGGCGGTTCTGCTCCATCAGCTTCTCGCTCAGGT
AGCGGGGCACCACCTCGTGGATGCGGGCGGCCTCNGGGGGGGGGGGGTCGCACTGCATGATGGGGGGCAT
GTGGTCCTCCACGGTGGTGGTGCTCACGGGCAGCAGGATGCCCTTGTCCTTCTTCTGGCGCTGGCGGTCC
TTGTTCTTGCTGGGCTCCTGTATGACGCATTCCGGCCGCATACCCACGGCCAGGCACTTTTTCAGGCGGC
ACTCCTGACACTTTCGCCTCATGTACATGTCCATTTCGCAGGCGCGCCCGAACTTGCAGCAGTAGACGGC
GCTCTTCGTAACGCTGCGTCGAAAGAACACCTTGCAGGATCCACAGGTGAGGGCGTTGTAGTGGTAGCCG
GAGGCCCTGTCGCCGCAAACCAGGCACAGCTCCTCTTGCACCCGTGGCGCAGGTCCCTTCTTGCTCTTCT
TCGCATCGCAGCTTTCGTTCGCCGAGTATCCGTTCAAGCTGCTCGAAGGCGAGAGATCATCGCGACCTGA
AGATATAGAATTTGATATTCTTCTAGAGGTACCTAGAAGCTTCCCACCGTACTCGTCAATTCCAAGGGCA
TCGGTAAACATCTGCTCAAACTCGAAGTCGGCCATATCCAGAGCGCCGTAGGGGGCGGAGTCGTGGGGGG
TAAATCCCGGACCTGGGGAATCCCCGTCCCCCAACATGTCCAGATCGAAATCGTCTAGCGCGTCGGCATG
CGCCATCGCCACGTCCTCGCCGTCTAAGTGGAGTTCGTCCCCCAGGCTGACATCGGTCGGGGGGGCCATG
GTGGCCTCAGAGGCCAGCTTGGGGTAGTTTTCACGACACCTTAAATGGAAGAAAAAAACTTTGAACCACT
GTCTGAGGCTTGAGAATGAACCAAGATCCAAACTCAAAAAGGGCAAATTCCAAGGAGAATTACATCAAGT
GCCAAGCTGGCCTAACTTCAGTCTCCACCCACTCAGTATGGGGAAACTCCATCGCATAAAACCCCTCCCC
CCAACCTAAAGACGACGTACTCCAAAAGCTCGAGAACTAATCGAGGTGCCTGGACGGCGCCCGGTACTCC
GTGGAGTCACATGAAGCGACGGCTGAGGACGGAAAGGCCCTTTTCCTTTGTGTGGGTGACTCACCCGCCC
GCTCTCCCGAGCGCCGCGTCCTCCATTTTGAGCTCCCTGCAGCAGGGCCGGGAAGCGGCCATCTTTCCGC
TCACGCAACTGGTGCCGACCGGGCCAGCCTTGCCGCCCAGGGCGGGGCGATACACGGCGGCGCGAGGCCA
GGCACCAGAGCAGGCCGGCCAGCTTGAGACTACCCCCGTCCGATTCTCGGTGGCCGCGCTCGCAGGCCCC
GCCTCGCCGAACATGTGCGCTGGGACGCACGGGCCCCGTCGCCGCCCGCGGCCCCAAAAACCGAAATACC
AGTGTGCAGATCTTGGCCCGCATTTACAAGACTATCTTGCCAGAAAAAAAGCGTCGCAGCAGGTCATCAA
AAATTTTAAATGGCTAGAGACTTATCGAAAGCAGCGAGACAGGCGCGAAGGTGCCACCAGATTCGCACGC
GGCGGCCCCAGCGCCCAAGCCAGGCCTCAACTCAAGCACGAGGCGAAGGGGCTCCTTAAGCGCAAGGCCT
CGAACTCTCCCACCCACTTCCAACCCGAAGCTCGGGATCAAGAATCACGTACTGCAGCCAGGGGCGTGGA
AGTAATTCAAGGCACGCAAGGGCCATAACCCGTAAAGAGGCCAGGCCCGCGGGAACCACACACGGCACTT
ACCTGTGTTCTGGCGGCAAACCCGTTGCGAAAAAGAACGTTCACGGCGACTACTGCACTTATATACGGTT
CTCCCCCACCCTCGGGAAAAAGGCGGAGCCAGTACACGACATCACTTTCCCAGTTTACCCCGCGCCACCT
TCTCTAGGCACCGGTTCAATTGCCGACCCCTCCCCCCAACTTCTCGGGGACTGTGGGCGATGTGCGCTCT
GCCCACTGACGGGCACCGGAGCCTCTAGGGTCGACCTCGACGGATCGGGAGATCTCGGCCGCATATTAAG
TGCATTGTTCTCGATACCGCTAAGTGCATTGTTCTCGTTAGCTCGATGGACAAGTGCATTGTTCTCTTGC
TGAAAGCTCGATGGACAAGTGCATTGTTCTCTTGCTGAAAGCTCGATGGACAAGTGCATTGTTCTCTTGC
TGAAAGCTCGATGGACAAGTGCATTGTTCTCTTGCTGAAAGCTCAGTACCCGGGTCGGAGTACTGCCCCG
CCCCTAGCGATTAGCCCCGGCCCCGCATAGCTCCGCCCCGGGAGTACCCTCGACCGCCGGAGTATAAATA
GAGGCGCTTCGTCTACGGAGCGACAATTCAATTCAAACAAGCAAAGTGAACACGTCGCTAAGCGAAAGCT
AAGCAAATAAACAAGCGCAGCTGAACAAGCTAAACAATCTGCAGTAAAGTGCAAGTTAAAGTGAATCAAT
TAAAAGTAACCAGCAACCAAGTAAATCAACTGCAACTACTGAAATCTGCCAAGAAGTAATTATTGAATAC
AAGAAGAGAACTCTGAATACTTTCAACAAGTTACCGAGAAAGAAGAACTCACACACAGCTAGCCACAATG
GACTACAAAGACGATGACGATAAAGCCATGCTGGAAGTTCTGTTTCAGGGGCCCATGGTGAGCAAGGGCG
AGGAGCTGTTCACCGGGGTGGTGCCCATCCTGGTCGAGCTGGACGGCGACGTAAACGGCCACAAGTTCAG
CGTGTCCGGCGAGGGCGAGGGCGATGCCACCTACGGCAAGCTGACCCTGAAGTTCATCTGCACCACCGGC
AAGCTGCCCGTGCCCTGGCCCACCCTCGTGACCACCCTGACCTACGGCGTGCAGTGCTTCAGCCGCTACC
CCGACCACATGAAGCAGCACGACTTCTTCAAGTCCGCCATGCCCGAAGGCTACGTCCAGGAGCGCACCAT
CTTCTTCAAGGACGACGGCAACTACAAGACCCGCGCCGAGGTGAAGTTCGAGGGCGACACCCTGGTGAAC
CGCATCGAGCTGAAGGGCATCGACTTCAAGGAGGACGGCAACATCCTGGGGCACAAGCTGGAGTACAACT
ACAACAGCCACAACGTCTATATCATGGCCGACAAGCAGAAGAACGGCATCAAGGTGAACTTCAAGATCCG
CCACAACATCGAGGACGGCAGCGTGCAGCTCGCCGACCACTACCAGCAGAACACCCCCATCGGCGACGGC
CCCGTGCTGCTGCCCGACAACCACTACCTGAGCACCCAGTCCGCCCTGAGCAAAGACCCCAACGAGAAGC
GCGATCACATGGTCCTGCTGGAGTTCGTGACCGCCGCCGGGATCACTCTCGGCATGGACGAGCTGTACAA
GGAATTCGGAGTGCAGGTGGAAACCATCTCCCCAGGAGACGGGCGCACCTTCCCCAAGCGCGGCCAGACC
TGTGTGGTGCACTACACCGGGATGCTTGAAGATGGAAAGAAAGTCGATTCCTCCCGGGACAGAAACAAGC
CCTTTAAGTTTATGCTAGGCAAGCAGGAGGTGATCCGAGGCTGGGAAGAAGGGGTTGCCCAGATGAGTGT
GGGTCAGAGAGCCAAACTGACTATATCTCCAGATTATGCCTATGGTGCCACTGGGCACCCAGGCATCATC
CCACCACATGCCACTCTCGTCTTCGATGTGGAGCTTCTAAAACCGGAAGCCTAGTTCACTCCTCAGGTGC
AGGCTGCCTATCAGAAGGTGGTGGCTGGTGTGGCCAATGCCCTGGCTCACAAATACCACTGAGATCTTTT
TCCCTCTGCCAAAAATTATGGGGACATCATGAAGCCCCTTGAGCATCTGACTTCTGGCTAATAAAGGAAA
TTTATTTTCATTGCAATAGTGTGTTGGAATTTTTTGTGTCTCTCACTCGGAAGGACATATGGGAGGGCAA
ATCATTTAAAACATCAGAATGAGTATTTGGTTTAGAGTTTGGCAACATATGCCATATGCTGGCTGCCATG
AACTAGCTACTCGGGACCCCTTACCGAAACATCGCCGCATTCTGCAGAGGAGTCGAGTGTATGTAAACTT
CTGACCCACTGGGAATGTGATGAAAGAAATAAAAGCTGAAATGAATCATTCTCTCTACTATTATTCTGAT
ATTTCACATTCTTAAAATAAAGTGGTGATCCTAACTGACCTAAGACAGGGAATTTTTACTAGGATTAAAT
GTCAGGAATTGTGAAAAAGTGAGTTTAAATGTATTTGGCTAAGGTGTATGTAAACTTCCGACTTCAACTG
TATAGGGATCCGCTTCCTCGCTCACTGACTCGCTGCGCTCGGTCGTTCGGCTGCGGCGAGCGGTATCAGC
TCACTCAAAGGCGGTAATACGGTTATCCACAGAATCAGGGGATAACGCAGGAAAGAACATGTGAGCAAAA
GGCCAGCAAAAGGCCAGGAACCGTAAAAAGGCCGCGTTGCTGGCGTTTTTCCATAGGCTCCGCCCCCCTG
ACGAGCATCACAAAAATCGACGCTCAAGTCAGAGGTGGCGAAACCCGACAGGACTATAAAGATACCAGGC
GTTTCCCCCTGGAAGCTCCCTCGTGCGCTCTCCTGTTCCGACCCTGCCGCTTACCGGATACCTGTCCGCC
TTTCTCCCTTCGGGAAGCGTGGCGCTTTCTCATAGCTCACGCTGTAGGTATCTCAGTTCGGTGTAGGTCG
TTCGCTCCAAGCTGGGCTGTGTGCACGAACCCCCCGTTCAGCCCGACCGCTGCGCCTTATCCGGTAACTA
TCGTCTTGAGTCCAACCCGGTAAGACACGACTTATCGCCACTGGCAGCAGCCACTGGTAACAGGATTAGC
AGAGCGAGGTATGTAGGCGGTGCTACAGAGTTCTTGAAGTGGTGGCCTAACTACGGCTACACTAGAAGAA
CAGTATTTGGTATCTGCGCTCTGCTGAAGCCAGTTACCTTCGGAAAAAGAGTTGGTAGCTCTTGATCCGG
CAAACAAACCACCGCTGGTAGCGGTGGTTTTTTTGTTTGCAAGCAGCAGATTACGCGCAGAAAAAAAGGA
TCTCAAGAAGATCCTTTGATCTTTTCTACGGGGTCTGACGCTCAGTGGAACGAAAACTCACGTTAAGGGA
TTTTGGTCATGAGATTATCAAAAAGGATCTTCACCTAGATCCTTTTAAATTAAAAATGAAGTTTTAAATC
AATCTAAAGTATATATGAGTAAACTTGGTCTGACAGTTACCAATGCTTAATCAGTGAGGCACCTATCTCA
GCGATCTGTCTATTTCGTTCATCCATAGTTGCCTGACTCCCCGTCGTGTAGATAACTACGATACGGGAGG
GCTTACCATCTGGCCCCAGTGCTGCAATGATACCGCGAGACCCACGCTCACCGGCTCCAGATTTATCAGC
AATAAACCAGCCAGCCGGAAGGGCCGAGCGCAGAAGTGGTCCTGCAACTTTATCCGCCTCCATCCAGTCT
ATTAATTGTTGCCGGGAAGCTAGAGTAAGTAGTTCGCCAGTTAATAGTTTGCGCAACGTTGTTGCCATTG
CTACAGGCATCGTGGTGTCACGCTCGTCGTTTGGTATGGCTTCATTCAGCTCCGGTTCCCAACGATCAAG
GCGAGTTACATGATCCCCCATGTTGTGCAAAAAAGCGGTTAGCTCCTTCGGTCCTCCGATCGTTGTCAGA
AGTAAGTTGGCCGCAGTGTTATCACTCATGGTTATGGCAGCACTGCATAATTCTCTTACTGTCATGCCAT
CCGTAAGATGCTTTTCTGTGACTGGTGAGTACTCAACCAAGTCATTCTGAGAATAGTGTATGCGGCGACC
GAGTTGCTCTTGCCCGGCGTCAATACGGGATAATACCGCGCCACATAGCAGAACTTTAAAAGTGCTCATC
ATTGGAAAACGTTCTTCGGGGCGAAAACTCTCAAGGATCTTACCGCTGTTGAGATCCAGTTCGATGTAAC
CCACTCGTGCACCCAACTGATCTTCAGCATCTTTTACTTTCACCAGCGTTTCTGGGTGAGCAAAAACAGG
AAGGCAAAATGCCGCAAAAAAGGGAATAAGGGCGACACGGAAATGTTGAATACTCATACTCTTCCTTTTT
CAATATTATTGAAGCATTTATCAGGGTTATTGTCTCATGAGCGGATACATATTTGAATGTATTTAGAAAA
ATAAACAAATAGGGGTTCCGCGCACATTTCCCCGAAAAGTGCCACCTGATGCGGTGTGAAATACCGCACA
GATGCGTAAGGAGAAAATACCGCATCAGGAAATTGTAAGCGTTAATATTTTGTTAAAATTGGATCCCTAT
A
Features (pLannotate 1.2.2; 18 found; start..end, strand, type, name):
    288..309     -  promoter       SV40 promoter (fragment): SV40 enhancer and early promoter
    313..537     -  polyA_signal   bGH poly(A) signal: bovine growth hormone polyadenylation signal
    595..993     -  CDS            BSD: blasticidin S deaminase; Aspergillus terreus BSD; confers resistance to blasticidin
   1075..1185    -  CDS            13xMyc (fragment): 13 tandem Myc epitope tags
   1258..2529    -  CDS            EcR (fragment): ECR_HELVI - Also known as NR1H1. Experimental evidence at protein level: Swiss-Prot protein existence level 1. Receptor for ecdysone. Binds to ecdysone response elements (ECRES) (By similarity). From Heliothis virescens (Tobacco budworm moth).
   2563..2796    -  CDS            VP16 AD: transcriptional activation domain of herpes simplex virus protein VP16 (Triezenberg et al., 1988; Cousens et al., 1989); UL48
   2831..4012    -  promoter       EF-1α promoter: strong constitutive promoter for human elongation factor EF-1α
   4327..4565    +  promoter       hsp70 promoter: Drosophila melanogaster hsp70Bb promoter
   4620..4644    +  CDS            3xFLAG (fragment): three tandem FLAG® epitope tags
   4675..5391    +  CDS            EGFP: EGFP is a basic (constitutively fluorescent) green fluorescent protein published in 1996, derived from Aequorea victoria. It is reported to be a rapidly-maturing weak dimer with moderate acid sensitivity.
   5398..5718    +  CDS            DD: destabilization domain that can be stabilized by Shield1 in the ProteoTuner™ system L106P mutant of FKBP12
   5725..5799    +  CDS            HBB (fragment): HBB_PONPY - Experimental evidence at transcript level: Swiss-Prot protein existence level 2. Involved in oxygen transport from the lung to the various peripheral tissues. From Pongo pygmaeus (Bornean orangutan).
   5870..5925    +  polyA_signal   β-globin poly(A) signal: rabbit β-globin polyadenylation signal (Gil and Proudfoot, 1987)
   6488..7076    -  rep_origin     ori: high-copy-number ColE1/pMB1/pBR322/pUC origin of replication
   7247..8107    -  CDS            AmpR: β-lactamase; bla; confers resistance to ampicillin, carbenicillin, and related antibiotics
   8108..8212    -  promoter       AmpR promoter: bla
   8239..8289    +  misc_feature   bom (fragment): basis of mobility region from pBR322
   8290..8320    -  rep_origin     M13 ori (fragment): M13 bacteriophage origin of replication; arrow indicates direction of (+) strand synthesis
