[The description below was written by a language model from this plasmid's Addgene catalogue record and pLannotate feature annotations shown in this document.]
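Description:
EGFP in pDBEcR-pIND(SP1)-DD/Bla is an 8.3 kb mammalian expression plasmid built as a Sleeping Beauty transposon, so that its cargo can be integrated into the host genome when transposase is supplied. It is maintained in E. coli through a high-copy ColE1/pUC-type origin and ampicillin resistance. Stable mammalian cells are selected with blasticidin through the blasticidin S deaminase gene. The catalogue entry states that SB inverted terminal repeats are present, but the automated feature table does not annotate them.

The plasmid carries two divergently oriented expression units. On one strand, the constitutive EF-1α promoter drives DBEcR, a hybrid Drosophila/Bombyx ecdysone receptor. The annotation shows a VP16 activation domain fused upstream of the ecdysone receptor portion, followed by C-terminal myc tags (3xmyc per the record). The BSD coding sequence lies downstream in the same orientation and ends at a bGH polyadenylation signal. How BSD is linked to the receptor is not stated.

On the opposite strand, the ecdysone-responsive pIND(SP1) promoter, annotated here through its Drosophila hsp70 minimal promoter, drives FLAG-EGFP fused at its C terminus to DD. DD is the L106P FKBP12 destabilisation domain, which targets the fusion for degradation unless stabilised by the ligand Shield1. This unit ends in β-globin sequence and its poly(A) signal.

Reporter output is therefore controlled at two levels: transcription is induced by an ecdysone-type ligand, and protein stability depends on the degron. This gives tight on-off control. The construct appears to serve as an EGFP reporter version of an inducible promoter-degron vector system for toggling gene expression in mammalian cells.
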