Addgene plasmid #201559: EGFP in pDBEcR-pIND(SP1)-DD/Bla
Purpose: Ecdysone-inducible vector with SB ITRs for expressing FLAG- EGFP-DD and DBEcR (3xmyc-tagged); blasticidin resistance.
Depositing lab: Randy Poon. Depositing organization: Hong Kong University of Science and Technology. Publication: A robust dual gene ON-OFF toggle directed by two independent promoter-degron pairs. Yeung TK, Kim S, Ma HT, Poon RYC. J Cell Sci. 2023 Apr 15;136(8):jcs260754. doi: 10.1242/jcs.260754. Epub 2023 Apr 19. PubMed 36995025.
Backbone
  Vector backbone: pDBEcR- pIND(SP1)/Bla
  Total vector size (bp): 8331
  Vector type: Mammalian Expression, Unspecified ; sleeping beauty transposon
  Selectable markers: Blasticidin
Growth in bacteria
  Bacterial resistance: Ampicillin, 100 μg/mL
  Growth temperature: 37°C
  Growth strain: DH5alpha
  Copy number: High Copy
Gene/Insert
  Gene/Insert name: DBEcR and EGFP
  Species: a hybrid Drosophila/Bombyx ecdysone receptor
  Promoter: EF1a and pIND(SP1)
  Tag / fusion protein: DBEcR-myc (C terminal on insert); FLAG-EGFP (N terminal on insert); FLAG-EGFP-DD (C terminal on insert)
  Cloning method: Unknown
  Sequencing primers: 5′ 5'-GACGAGCTGTACAAGGAATTCGGAGTGCAGGTG-3'; 3′ 5'-TGCACCTGAGGAGTGAACTAGGCTTCCGGT-3'
Terms and licenses: Academic/Nonprofit Terms; Industry Terms: Not Available to Industry
How to cite: EGFP in pDBEcR-pIND(SP1)-DD/Bla was a gift from Randy Poon (Addgene plasmid # 201559 ; http://n2t.net/addgene:201559 ; RRID:Addgene_201559)
